>Addgene plasmid #232859 | pZac2.1-gfaABC1D-PinkyCaMP | addgene full sequence | sequence record 462146 | Addgene NGS Result
AGCGCCCAATACGCAAACCGCCTCTCCCCGCGCGTTGGCCGATTCATTAATGCAGCTGGCACGACAGGTT
TCCCGACTGGAAAGCGGGCAGTGAGCGCAACGCAATTAATGTGAGTTAGCTCACTCATTAGGCACCCCAG
GCTTTACACTTTATGCTTCCGGCTCGTATGTTGTGTGGAATTGTGAGCGGATAACAATTTCACACAGGAA
ACAGCTATGACCATGATTACGCCAGATTTAATTAAGGCCTTAATTAGGCTGCGCGCTCGCTCGCTCACTG
AGGCCGCCCGGGCAAAGCCCGGGCGTCGGGCGACCTTTGGTCGCCCGGCCTCAGTGAGCGAGCGAGCGCG
CAGAGAGGGAGTGGCCAACTCCATCACTAGGGGTTCCTTGTAGTTAATGATTAACCCGCCATGCTACTTA
TCTACGTAGCCATGCTCTAGGAAGATCTAACATATCCTGGTGTGGAGTAGGGGACGCTGCTCTGACAGAG
GCTCGGGGGCCTGAGCTGGCTCTGTGAGCTGGGGAGGAGGCAGACAGCCAGGCCTTGTCTGCAAGCAGAC
CTGGCAGCATTGGGCTGGCCGCCCCCCAGGGCCTCCTCTTCATGCCCAGTGAATGACTCACCTTGGCACA
GACACAATGTTCGGGGTGGGCACAGTGCCTGCTTCCCGCCGCACCCCAGCCCCCCTCAAATGCCTTCCGA
GAAGCCCATTGAGCAGGGGGCTTGCATTGCACCCCAGCCTGACAGCCTGGCATCTTGGGATAAAAGCAGC
ACAGCCCCCTAGGGGCTGCCCTTGCTGTGTGGCGCCACCGGCGGTGGAGAACAAGGCTCTATTCAGCCTG
TGCCCAGGAAAGGGGATCAGGGGATGCCCAGGCATGGACAGTGGGTGGCAGGGGGGGAGAGGAGGGCTGT
CTGCTTCCCAGAAGTCCAAGGACACAAATGGGTGAGGGGAGAGCTCTCCCCATAGCTGGGCTGCGGCCCA
ACCCCACCCCCTCAGGCTATGCCAGGGGGTGTTGCCAGGGGCACCCGGGCATCGCCAGTCTAGCCCACTC
CTTCATAAAGCCCTCGCATCCCAGGAGCGAGCAGAGCCAGAGCAGGTTGGAGAGGAGACGCATCACCTCC
GCTGCTCGCAAGCTTTATTGCGGTAGTTTATCACAGTTAAATTGCTAACGCAGTCAGTGCTTCTGACACA
ACAGTCTCGAACTTAAGCTGCAGAAGTTGGTCGTGAGGCACTGGGCAGGTAAGTATCAAGGTTACAAGAC
AGGTTTAAGGAGACCAATAGAAACTGGGCTTGTCGAGACAGAGAAGACTCTTGCGTTTCTGATAGGCACC
TATTGGTCTTACTGACATCCACTTTGCCTTTCTCTCCACAGGTGTCCACTCCCAGTTCAATTACAGCTCT
TAAGGCTAGAGTACTTAATACGACTCACTATAGGCTAGCCTCGAGAATTCGCCACCATGCTGCAGAACGA
GCTTGCTCTTAAGTTGGCTGGACTTGATATTAACAAGACTGGAGGAGGTTCTCATCATCATCATCATCAT
GGTATGGCTAGCATGACTGGTGGACAGCAAATGGGTCGGGATCTGTACGACGATGACGATAAGGATCTCG
CAACAATGGTCGACTCATCAATGGTCGACTCATCACGTCGTAAGTGGAATAAGGCAGGTCACGCAGTCAG
AGCTATAGGTCGGCTGAGCTCAAGATCTTGGTCTGTGGAGCGGTTGTACCCCGAGGACGGCGTGCTGAAG
GGCGACATTAAGATGGCCCTGCGCCTGAAGGACGGCGGCCGCTACCTGGCGGACTTCAAGACCACCTATA
TTGCCAAGAAGCCCGTGCAGATGCCCGGCGCCTACAACGTCGACCGCAAGTTGGACATCACCTCCCACAA
CGAGGACTACACCGTGGTGGAACAGTACGAACGCTCCGTGGCGCGCCACTCCACCGGCGGCATGGACGAG
CTGTACAAGGGAGGAACTGGTGGTAGTATGGTGAGCAAGGGCGAGGCAGTGATCAAGGAGTTCATGCGCT
ACAAGGTGCACATGGAGGGCTCCGTAAACGGCCACGAGTTCGAGATCGAGGGCGAGGGCGAGGGCCGCCC
CTACGAGGGTACCCAGACCGCCAAGCTGACGGTGACCAAGGGTGGCCCCCTGCCCTTCTCCTGGGACATC
CTGTCCCCTCAGTTCATGTACGGCTCCAGGGCCTTCACTAAGCACCCCGCCGACATCCCCGACTACTATA
AGCAGTCCTTCCCCGAGGGCTTCAAGTGGGAGCGCGTGATGAACTTCGAGGACGGCGGCGCCGTGGTTGT
GTTTCAGGACACCTCCCTGGAGGACGGCGTATTCATCTACAAGGTGAAGCTGCGCGGCACCAACTTCCCC
CCCGACGGCCCCGTAATGCAGAAGAAGACAATGGGCTGGATGCCGGCGTTTATTCTGGACCAACTGACTG
AAGAGCAGATCGCAGAATTTAAAGAGGCTTTCTCCCTATTTGACAAGGACGGGGATGGGACGATAACAAC
CAAGGAGCTGGGGACGGTGATGCGGTCTCTGGGGCAGAACCCCACAGAAGCAGAGCTGCAGGACATGATC
AATGAAGTAGATGCCGACGGTGACGGCACATTCGACTTCCCTGAGTTCCTGACGATGATGGCAAGAAAAA
TGAATGACACAGACAGTGAAGAGGAAATTAGAGAAGCGTTCCGCGTGTTTGATAAGGACGGCAATGGCTA
CATCGGCGCAGCAGAGCTTCGCCACGTGATGACAGACCTTGGAGAGAAGTTAACAGATGAGGAGGTTGAT
GAAATGATCAGGGTAGCAGACATCGATGGGGATGGTCAGGTAAACTACGAAGAGTTTGTACAAATGATGA
CAGCGAAGTGAATTCTAGAGTCGACCCGGGCGGCCGCTTCGAGCAGACATGATAAGATACATTGATGAGT
TTGGACAAACCACAACTAGAATGCAGTGAAAAAAATGCTTTATTTGTGAAATTTGTGATGCTATTGCTTT
ATTTGTAACCATTATAAGCTGCAATAAACAAGTTAACAACAACAATTGCATTCATTTTATGTTTCAGGTT
CAGGGGGAGATGTGGGAGGTTTTTTAAAGCAAGTAAAACCTCTACAAATGTGGTAAAATCGATAAGGATC
TTCCTAGAGCATGGCTACGTAGATAAGTAGCATGGCGGGTTAATCATTAACTACAAGGAACCCCTAGTGA
TGGAGTTGGCCACTCCCTCTCTGCGCGCTCGCTCGCTCACTGAGGCCGGGCGACCAAAGGTCGCCCGACG
CCCGGGCTTTGCCCGGGCGGCCTCAGTGAGCGAGCGAGCGCGCAGCCTTAATTAACCTAATTCACTGGCC
GTCGTTTTACAACGTCGTGACTGGGAAAACCCTGGCGTTACCCAACTTAATCGCCTTGCAGCACATCCCC
CTTTCGCCAGCTGGCGTAATAGCGAAGAGGCCCGCACCGATCGCCCTTCCCAACAGTTGCGCAGCCTGAA
TGGCGAATGGG
[124 nt withheld, positions 3512-3635]
C
[91 nt withheld, positions 3637-3727]
A
[49 nt withheld, positions 3729-3777]
CCTTTGACGTTGGAGTCCACGTTCTTT
[37 nt withheld, positions 3805-3841]
ACCCTATCTCGGTCTATTCTTTTGATTTATAAGGGATTTTGCCGATTTCGGCCTATTGGTTAAAAAATGA
GCTGATTTAACAAAAATTTAACGCGAATTTTAACAAAATATTAACGCTTACAATTTAGGTGGCACTTTTC
GGGGAAATGTGCGCGGAACCCCTATTTGTTTATTTTTCTAAATACATTCAAATATGTATCCGCTCATGAG
ACAATAACCCTGATAAATGCTTCAATAATATTGAAAAAGGAAGAGTATGAGTATTCAACATTTCCGTGTC
GCCCTTATTCCCTTTTTTGCGGCATTTTGCCTTCCTGTTTTTGCTCACCCAGAAACGCTGGTGAAAGTAA
AAGATGCTGAAGATCAGTTGGGTGCACGAGTGGGTTACATCGAACTGGATCTCAACAGCGGTAAGATCCT
TGAGAGTTTTCGCCCCGAAGAACGTTTTCCAATGATGAGCACTTTTAAAGTTCTGCTATGTGGCGCGGTA
TTATCCCGTATTGACGCCGGGCAAGAGCAACTCGGTCGCCGCATACACTATTCTCAGAATGACTTGGTTG
AGTACTCACCAGTCACAGAAAAGCATCTTACGGATGGCATGACAGTAAGAGAATTATGCAGTGCTGCCAT
AACCATGAGTGATAACACTGCGGCCAACTTACTTCTGACAACGATCGGAGGACCGAAGGAGCTAACCGCT
TTTTTGCACAACATGGGGGATCATGTAACTCGCCTTGATCGTTGGGAACCGGAGCTGAATGAAGCCATAC
CAAACGACGAGCGTGACACCACGATGCCTGTAGCAATGGCAACAACGTTGCGCAAACTATTAACTGGCGA
ACTACTTACTCTAGCTTCCCGGCAACAATTAATAGACTGGATGGAGGCGGATAAAGTTGCAGGACCACTT
CTGCGCTCGGCCCTTCCGGCTGGCTGGTTTATTGCTGATAAATCTGGAGCCGGTGAGCGTGGGTCTCGCG
GTATCATTGCAGCACTGGGGCCAGATGGTAAGCCCTCCCGTATCGTAGTTATCTACACGACGGGGAGTCA
GGCAACTATGGATGAACGAAATAGACAGATCGCTGAGATAGGTGCCTCACTGATTAAGCATTGGTAACTG
TCAGACCAAGTTTACTCATATATACTTTAGATTGATTTAAAACTTCATTTTTAATTTAAAAGGATCTAGG
TGAAGATCCTTTTTGATAATCTCATGACCAAAATCCCTTAACGTGAGTTTTCGTTCCACTGAGCGTCAGA
CCCCGTAGAAAAGATCAAAGGATCTTCTTGAGATCCTTTTTTTCTGCGCGTAATCTGCTGCTTGCAAACA
AAAAAACCACCGCTACCAGCGGTGGTTTGTTTGCCGGATCAAGAGCTACCAACTCTTTTTCCGAAGGTAA
CTGGCTTCAGCAGAGCGCAGATACCAAATACTGTTCTTCTAGTGTAGCCGTAGTTAGGCCACCACTTCAA
GAACTCTGTAGCACCGCCTACATACCTCGCTCTGCTAATCCTGTTACCAGTGGCTGCTGCCAGTGGCGAT
AAGTCGTGTCTTACCGGGTTGGACTCAAGACGATAGTTACCGGATAAGGCGCAGCGGTCGGGCTGAACGG
GGGGTTCGTGCACACAGCCCAGCTTGGAGCGAACGACCTACACCGAACTGAGATACCTACAGCGTGAGCT
ATGAGAAAGCGCCACGCTTCCCGAAGGGAGAAAGGCGGACAGGTATCCGGTAAGCGGCAGGGTCGGAACA
GGAGAGCGCACGAGGGAGCTTCCAGGGGGAAACGCCTGGTATCTTTATAGTCCTGTCGGGTTTCGCCACC
TCTGACTTGAGCGTCGATTTTTGTGATGCTCGTCAGGGGGGCGGAGCCTATGGAAAAACGCCAGCAACGC
GGCCTTTTTACGGTTCCTGGCCTTTTGCTGGCCTTTTGCTCACATGTTCTTTCCTGCGTTATCCCCTGAT
TCTGTGGATAACCGTATTACCGCCTTTGAGTGAGCTGATACCGCTCGCCGCAGCCGAACGACCGAGCGCA
GCGAGTCAGTGAGCGAGGAAGCGGAAG
Features (pLannotate 1.2.2; 21 found; start..end, strand, type, name):
      2..94      +  CDS            lacI (fragment): lac repressor; lacI; The lac repressor binds to the lac operator to inhibit transcription in E. coli. This inhibition can be relieved by adding lactose or isopropyl-β-D-thiogalactopyranoside (IPTG).
    107..128     +  protein_bind   CAP binding site: CAP binding activates transcription in the presence of cAMP. E. coli catabolite activator protein
    143..173     +  promoter       lac promoter: promoter for the E. coli lac operon
    181..197     +  protein_bind   lac operator: The lac repressor binds to the lac operator to inhibit transcription in E. coli. This inhibition can be relieved by adding lactose or isopropyl-β-D-thiogalactopyranoside (IPTG). lac repressor encoded by lacI
    258..388     -  repeat_region  AAV2 ITR (fragment): inverted terminal repeat of adeno-associated virus serotype 2 inverted
   1239..1371    +  intron         chimeric intron: chimera between introns from human β-globin and immunoglobulin heavy chain genes
   1416..1434    +  promoter       T7 promoter: promoter for bacteriophage T7 RNA polymerase
   1523..1543    +  CDS            capTEV™ (fragment): composite tag for in vivo biotinylation, TEV protease cleavage, and 6xHis tagging
   1544..1576    +  CDS            T7 tag (gene 10 leader): leader peptide from bacteriophage T7 gene 10 promotes efficient translation in E. coli
   1580..1603    +  CDS            Xpress™ tag: Xpress™ epitope tag, including an enterokinase recognition and cleavage site
   1646..1702    +  CDS            calmodulin-binding peptide: calmodulin-binding peptide from avian smooth muscle myosin light chain kinase
   1712..2419    +  CDS            RRvT (fragment): RRvT is a basic (constitutively fluorescent) red fluorescent protein published in 2016, derived from Discosoma sp.. It has very low acid sensitivity.
   2438..2881    +  CDS            calmodulin: calcium-binding protein
   2923..3044    -  polyA_signal   SV40 poly(A) signal: SV40 polyadenylation signal
   3067..3135    -  CDS            large T antigen (fragment): large T antigen from SV40 (simian virus 40)
   3206..3336    +  repeat_region  AAV2 ITR (fragment): inverted terminal repeat of adeno-associated virus serotype 2 inverted
   3350..3507    +  CDS            lacZα (fragment): LacZα fragment of β-galactosidase; lacZ fragment
   3512..3940    +  rep_origin     f1 ori (sequence partly withheld): f1 bacteriophage origin of replication; arrow indicates direction of (+) strand synthesis
   3993..4097    +  promoter       AmpR promoter: bla
   4098..4958    +  CDS            AmpR: β-lactamase; bla; confers resistance to ampicillin, carbenicillin, and related antibiotics
   5129..5717    +  rep_origin     ori: high-copy-number ColE1/pMB1/pBR322/pUC origin of replication
