[The description below was written by a language model from this plasmid's Addgene catalogue record and pLannotate feature annotations shown in this document.]
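Description:
pZac2.1-gfaABC1D-PinkyCaMP is an AAV transfer plasmid (5,898 bp) for mammalian expression of PinkyCaMP, a synthetic, mScarlet-based red genetically encoded calcium indicator. The expression cassette lies between two AAV2 inverted terminal repeats, which allow the intervening DNA to be replicated and packaged into recombinant AAV particles when rep/cap and helper functions are supplied. In bacteria the plasmid is maintained through a ColE1/pUC-type origin and selected with ampicillin via the β-lactamase gene. The catalogue lists it as low copy and grown in a recombination-deficient strain, a common precaution for preserving ITR integrity. An f1 origin and remnants of lac elements (lacI and lacZα fragments, lac promoter and operator) are backbone carry-overs outside the ITRs.

Expression is driven by gfaABC1D, a compact GFAP-derived promoter generally used to target astrocytes. The automated annotation does not label it, but the unannotated stretch between the left ITR and a chimeric β-globin/immunoglobulin intron is where it would be expected. The intron tends to improve transcript processing, and a short T7 promoter sits just upstream of the coding region. The roughly 1.4 kb insert begins with a leader carrying a His-tag fragment, the T7 gene 10 leader and an Xpress epitope. This is followed by a calmodulin-binding peptide from smooth muscle myosin light chain kinase, a red fluorescent protein domain (matched by the annotation tool to a related Discosoma-derived protein, and corresponding to the mScarlet-based module) and calmodulin. This is the classic GCaMP-style architecture, in which calcium-dependent binding of calmodulin to the peptide modulates fluorescence. An SV40 polyadenylation signal terminates the transcript. The construct is suited to producing AAV for red-channel calcium imaging, presumably in astrocytes, including multiplexing with green sensors or optogenetic tools.
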