Addgene plasmid #232859: pZac2.1-gfaABC1D-PinkyCaMP
Purpose: An AAV vector expressing the mScarlet based calcium indicator PinkyCaMP under gfaABC1D promoter
Depositing lab: Olivia Masseck. Depositing organization: Universitaet Bremen. Publication: PinkyCaMP a mScarlet-based calcium sensor with exceptional brightness, photostability, and multiplexing capabilities. Fink R, Imai S, Gockel N, Lauer G, Renken K, Wietek J, Lamothe-Molina PJ, Furhmann F, Mittag M, Ziebarth T, Canziani A, Kubitschke M, Kistmacher V, Kretschmer A, Sebastian E, Schmitz D, Terai T, Grundemann J, Hassan S, Patriarchi T, Reiner A, Fuhrmann M, Campbell RE, Masseck OA. bioRxiv [Preprint]. 2025 Jan 11:2024.12.16.628673. doi: 10.1101/2024.12.16.628673. PubMed 39763884.
Backbone
  Vector backbone: pZac2.1-gfaABC1D
  Backbone size w/o insert (bp): 4473
  Total vector size (bp): 5898
  Vector type: Mammalian Expression, AAV
Growth in bacteria
  Bacterial resistance: Ampicillin, 100 μg/mL
  Growth temperature: 37°C
  Growth strain: NEB Stable
  Copy number: Low Copy
Gene/Insert
  Gene/Insert name: PinkyCaMP
  Species: Synthetic
  Insert size (bp): 1425
  Promoter: gfaABC1D
  Cloning method: Unknown
  Sequencing primers: 5′ taatacgactcactatagg; 3′ gtggtttgtccaaactcatc
Terms and licenses: Academic/Nonprofit Terms; Industry Terms: Not Available to Industry
Depositor comments: Please visit https://doi.org/10.1101/2024.12.16.628673 for bioRxiv preprint.
How to cite: pZac2.1-gfaABC1D-PinkyCaMP was a gift from Olivia Masseck (Addgene plasmid # 232859 ; http://n2t.net/addgene:232859 ; RRID:Addgene_232859)
